Addgene plasmid #39069: JMJD3
Purpose: Bacterial expression for structure determination; may not be full ORF
Depositing lab: Nicola Burgess-Brown. Depositing organization: University of Oxford.
Backbone
  Vector backbone: pNIC28-Bsa4
  Backbone manufacturer: SGC
  Vector type: Bacterial Expression
Growth in bacteria
  Bacterial resistance: Kanamycin, 50 μg/mL
  Growth temperature: 37°C
  Growth strain: Mach1
  Copy number: Low Copy
Gene/Insert
  Gene/Insert name: JMJD3 (alt names: jumonji domain containing 3 isoform 1; PDB:2XXZ)
  Species: H. sapiens (human)
  Insert size (bp): 1087
  GenBank ID: jumonji domain containing 3 isoform 1
  Entrez Gene: KDM6B (a.k.a. JMJD3, NEDCFSA, NEDSST)
  Tag / fusion protein: His Tev (N terminal on insert)
  Cloning method: Ligation Independent Cloning
  Sequencing primers: 5′ T7; 3′ T7-term
Terms and licenses: Academic/Nonprofit Terms; Industry Terms: Not Available to Industry
How to cite: JMJD3 was a gift from Nicola Burgess-Brown (Addgene plasmid # 39069 ; http://n2t.net/addgene:39069 ; RRID:Addgene_39069)
