[The description below was written by a language model from this plasmid's Addgene catalogue record.]
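Description:
JMJD3 is a bacterial expression plasmid built on the pNIC28-Bsa4 backbone from the SGC, a vector designed for ligation-independent cloning of protein fragments intended for recombinant production in E. coli. It is selected with kanamycin and is recorded as low copy. The record does not list the origin of replication or the promoter explicitly. However, the sequencing primers are T7 and T7-term, which implies that the insert lies between a T7 promoter and a T7 terminator. Expression would therefore depend on a host strain that supplies T7 RNA polymerase. The listed growth strain, Mach1, is a cloning and propagation strain rather than an expression strain.

The insert is a roughly 1.1 kb segment of human KDM6B (JMJD3, jumonji domain containing 3 isoform 1), a member of the JmjC-domain family of histone lysine demethylases. The stated purpose warns that the insert may not be the full open reading frame, and its modest size suggests that it encodes a domain-level fragment rather than the complete protein. The exact residue boundaries are not given. The fragment carries an N-terminal His tag followed by a TEV protease recognition site. The tag allows capture by immobilised metal affinity chromatography, and TEV cleavage then removes it to leave near-native protein.

The construct was made for structure determination, and its alternative names include a Protein Data Bank entry, which links it to a deposited structure. It is suited to producing purified JMJD3 fragment for crystallography and related biophysical or biochemical work. No feature table was provided, so these details come from the catalogue fields alone.
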