>Addgene plasmid #39069 | JMJD3 | depositor partial sequence | sequence record 49127 | JMJD3 sequence 1087 bps
ATGCACCATCATCATCATCATTCTTCTGGTGTAGATCTGGGTACCGAGAACCTGTACTTCCAATCCATGC
TGCCCCGGGAAAAACTCAACCCCCCTACACCCAGCATCTATCTGGAGAGCAAACGGGATGCCTTCTCACC
TGTCCTGCTGCAGTTCTGTACAGACCCTCGAAATCCCATCACAGTGATCCGGGGCCTGGCGGGCTCCCTG
CGGCTCAACTTGGGCCTCTTCTCCACCAAGACCCTGGTGGAAGCGAGTGGCGAACACACCGTGGAAGTTC
GCACCCAGGTGCAGCAGCCCTCAGATGAGAACTGGGATCTGACAGGCACTCGGCAGATCTGGCCTTGTGA
GAGCTCCCGTTCCCACACCACCATTGCCAAGTACGCACAGTACCAGGCCTCATCCTTCCAGGAGTCTCTG
CAGGAGGAGAAGGAGAGTGAGGATGAGGAGTCAGAGGAGCCAGACAGCACCACTGGAACCCCTCCTAGCA
GCGCACCAGACCCGAAGAACCATCACATCATCAAGTTTGGCACCAACATCGACTTGTCTGATGCTAAGCG
GTGGAAGCCCCAGCTGCAGGAGCTGCTGAAGCTGCCCGCCTTCATGCGGGTAACATCCACGGGCAACATG
CTGAGCCACGTGGGCCACACCATCCTGGGCATGAACACGGTGCAGCTGTACATGAAGGTGCCCGGCAGCC
GAACGCCAGGCCACCAGGAGAATAACAACTTCTGCTCCGTCAACATCAACATTGGCCCAGGCGACTGCGA
GTGGTTCGCGGTGCACGAGCACTACTGGGAGACCATCAGCGCTTTCTGTGATCGGCACGGCGTGGACTAC
TTGACGGGTTCCTGGTGGCCAATCCTGGATGATCTCTATGCATCCAATATTCCTGTGTACCGCTTCGTGC
AGCGACCCGGAGACCTCGTGTGGATTAATGCGGGGACTGTGCACTGGGTGCAGGCCACCGGCTGGTGCAA
CAACATTGCCTGGAACGTGGGGCCCCTCACCGCCTATCAGTACCAGCTGGCCCTGGAACGATACGAGTGG
AATGAGGTGTGACAGTAAAGGTGGATACGGATCCGAA
