>Addgene plasmid #39069 | JMJD3 | addgene partial sequence | sequence record 53282 | T7 5'-TAATACGACTCACTATAGGG-3'
ATATTTTGTTTACTTTAAGAAGGAGATATACATATGCACCATCATCATCACCATTCTTCTGGTGTAGATC
TGGGTACCGAGAACCTGTACTTCCAATCCATGCTGCCCCGGGAAAAACTCAACCCCCCTACACCCAGCAT
CTATCTGGAGAGCAAACGGGATGCCTTCTCACCTGTCCTGCTGCAGTTCTGTACAGACCCTCGAAATCCC
ATCACAGTGATCCGGGGCCTGGCGGGCTCCCTGCGGCTCAACTTGGGCCTCTTCTCCACCAAGACCCTGG
TGGAAGCGAGTGGCGAACACACCGTGGAAGTTCGCACCCAGGTGCAGCAGCCCTCAGATGAGAACTGGGA
TCTGACAGGCACTCGGCAGATCTGGCCTTGTGAGAGCTCCCGTTCCCACACCACCATTGCCAAGTACGCA
CAGTACCAGGCCTCATCCTTCCAGGAGTCTCTGCAGGAGGAGAAGGAGAGTGAGGATGAGGAGTCAGAGG
AGCCAGACAGCACCACTGGAACCCCTCCTAGCAGCGCACCAGACCCGAAGAACCATCACATCATCAAGTT
TGGCACCAACATCGACTTGTCTGATGCTAAGCGGTGGAAGCCCCAGCTGCAGGAGCTGCTGAAGCTGCCC
GCCTTCATGCGGGTAACATCCACGGGCAACATGCTGAGCCACGTGGGCCACACCATCCTGGGCATGAACA
CGGTGCAGCTGTACATGAAGGTGCCCGGCAGCCGAACGCCAGGCCACCAGGAGAATAACAACTTCTGCTC
CGTCAACATCAACATTGGCCCAGGCGACTGCGAGTGGTTCGCGGTGCACGAGCACTACTGGGAGACCATC
AGCGCTTTCTGTGATCGGCACGGCGTGGACTACTTGACGGG
