>Addgene plasmid #39069 | JMJD3 | addgene partial sequence | sequence record 53286 | T7_term
TGTCACACCTCATTCCACTCGTATCGTTCCAGGGCCAGCTGGTACTGATAGGCGGTGAGGGGCCCCACGT
TCCAGGCAATGTTGTTGCACCAGCCGGTGGCCTGCACCCAGTGCACAGTCCCCGCATTAATCCACACGAG
GTCTCCGGGTCGCTGCACGAAGCGGTACACAGGAATATTGGATGCATAGAGATCATCCAGGATTGGCCAC
CAGGAACCCGTCAAGTAGTCCACGCCGTGCCGATCACAGAAAGCGCTGATGGTCTCCCAGTAGTGCTCGT
GCACCGCGAACCACTCGCAGTCGCCTGGGCCAATGTTGATGTTGACGGAGCAGAAGTTGTTATTCTCCTG
GTGGCCTGGCGTTCGGCTGCCGGGCACCTTCATGTACAGCTGCACCGTGTTCATGCCCAGGATGGTGTGG
CCCACGTGGCTCAGCATGTTGCCCGTGGATGTTACCCGCATGAAGGCGGGCAGCTTCAGCAGCTCCTGCA
GCTGGGGCTTCCACCGCTTAGCATCAGACAAGTCGATGTTGGTGCCAAACTTGATGATGTGATGGTTCTT
C
